>Addgene plasmid #81519 | pDONR223_KEAP1_p.E611D | addgene full sequence | sequence record 168673 | Addgene NGS Result
CTTTCCTGCGTTATCCCCTGATTCTGTGGATAACCGTATTACCGCCTTTGAGTGAGCTGATACCGCTCGC
CGCAGCCGAACGACCGAGCGCAGCGAGTCAGTGAGCGAGGAAGCGGAAGAGCGCCCAATACGCAAACCGC
CTCTCCCCGCGCGTTGGCCGATTCATTAATGCAGCTGGCACGACAGGTTTCCCGACTGGAAAGCGGGCAG
TGAGCGCAACGCAATTAATACGCGTACCGCTAGCCAGGAAGAGTTTGTAGAAACGCAAAAAGGCCATCCG
TCAGGATGGCCTTCTGCTTAGTTTGATGCCTGGCAGTTTATGGCGGGCGTCCTGCCCGCCACCCTCCGGG
CCGTTGCTTCACAACGTTCAAATCCGCTCCCGGCGGATTTGTCCTACTCAGGAGAGCGTTCACCGACAAA
CAACAGATAAAACGAAAGGCCCAGTCTTCCGACTGAGCCTTTCGTTTTATTTGATGCCTGGCAGTTCCCT
ACTCTCGCGTTAACGCTAGCATGGATGTTTTCCCAGTCACGACGTTGTAAAACGACGGCCAGTCTTAAGC
TCGGGCCCCAAATAATGATTTTATTTTGACTGATAGTGACCTGTTCGTTGCAACAAATTGATGAGCAATG
CTTTTTTATAATGCCAACTTTGTACAAAAGAGTTGGCATGCAGCCAGATCCCAGGCCTAGCGGGGCTGGG
GCCTGCTGCCGATTCCTGCCCCTGCAGTCACAGTGCCCTGAGGGGGCAGGGGACGCGGTGATGTACGCCT
CCACTGAGTGCAAGGCGGAGGTGACGCCCTCCCAGCATGGCAACCGCACCTTCAGCTACACCCTGGAGGA
TCATACCAAGCAGGCCTTTGGCATCATGAACGAGCTGCGGCTCAGCCAGCAGCTGTGTGACGTCACACTG
CAGGTCAAGTACCAGGATGCACCGGCCGCCCAGTTCATGGCCCACAAGGTGGTGCTGGCCTCATCCAGCC
CTGTCTTCAAGGCCATGTTCACCAACGGGCTGCGGGAGCAGGGCATGGAGGTGGTGTCCATTGAGGGTAT
CCACCCCAAGGTCATGGAGCGCCTCATTGAATTCGCCTACACGGCCTCCATCTCCATGGGCGAGAAGTGT
GTCCTCCACGTCATGAACGGTGCTGTCATGTACCAGATCGACAGCGTTGTCCGTGCCTGCAGTGACTTCC
TGGTGCAGCAGCTGGACCCCAGCAATGCCATCGGCATCGCCAACTTCGCTGAGCAGATTGGCTGTGTGGA
GTTGCACCAGCGTGCCCGGGAGTACATCTACATGCATTTTGGGGAGGTGGCCAAGCAAGAGGAGTTCTTC
AACCTGTCCCACTGCCAACTGGTGACCCTCATCAGCCGGGACGACCTGAACGTGCGCTGCGAGTCCGAGG
TCTTCCACGCCTGCATCAACTGGGTCAAGTACGACTGCGAACAGCGACGGTTCTACGTCCAGGCGCTGCT
GCGGGCCGTGCGCTGCCACTCGTTGACGCCGAACTTCCTGCAGATGCAGCTGCAGAAGTGCGAGATCCTG
CAGTCCGACTCCCGCTGCAAGGACTACCTGGTCAAGATCTTCGAGGAGCTCACCCTGCACAAGCCCACGC
AGGTGATGCCCTGCCGGGCG
[864 nt withheld, positions 1631-2494]
ATGGACCCCTGCCGGAAGCAGATTGACCAGCAGAACTGTACCAGTTGATTGCCAACTTTCTTGTACAAAG
TTGGCATTATAAGAAAGCATTGCTTATCAATTTGTTGCAACGAACAGGTCACTATCAGTCAAAATAAAAT
CATTATTTGCCATCCAGCTGATATCCCCTATAGTGAGTCGTATTACATGGTCATAGCTGTTTCCTGGCAG
CTCTGGCCCGTGTCTCAAAATCTCTGATGTTACATTGCACAAGATAAAAATATATCATCATGCCTCCTCT
AGACCAGCCAGGACAGAAATGCCTCGACTTCGCTGCTACCCAAGGTTGCCGGGTGACGCACACCGTGGAA
ACGGATGAAGGCACGAACCCAGTGGACATAAGCCTGTTCGGTTCGTAAGCTGTAATGCAAGTAGCGTATG
CGCTCACGCAACTGGTCCAGAACCTTGACCGAACGCAGCGGTGGTAACGGCGCAGTGGCGGTTTTCATGG
CTTGTTATGACTGTTTTTTTGGGGTACAGTCTATGCCTCGGGCATCCAAGCAGCAAGCGCGTTACGCCGT
GGGTCGATGTTTGATGTTATGGAGCAGCAACGATGTTACGCAGCAGGGCAGTCGCCCTAAAACAAAGTTA
AACATTATGAGGGAAGCGGTGATCGCCGAAGTATCGACTCAACTATCAGAGGTAGTTGGCGTCATCGAGC
GCCATCTCGAACCGACGTTGCTGGCCGTACATTTGTACGGCTCCGCAGTGGATGGCGGCCTGAAGCCACA
CAGTGATATTGATTTGCTGGTTACGGTGACCGTAAGGCTTGATGAAACAACGCGGCGAGCTTTGATCAAC
GACCTTTTGGAAACTTCGGCTTCCCCTGGAGAGAGCGAGATTCTCCGCGCTGTAGAAGTCACCATTGTTG
TGCACGACGACATCATTCCGTGGCGTTATCCAGCTAAGCGCGAACTGCAATTTGGAGAATGGCAGCGCAA
TGACATTCTTGCAGGTATCTTCGAGCCAGCCACGATCGACATTGATCTGGCTATCTTGCTGACAAAAGCA
AGAGAACATAGCGTTGCCTTGGTAGGTCCAGCGGCGGAGGAACTCTTTGATCCGGTTCCTGAACAGGATC
TATTTGAGGCGCTAAATGAAACCTTAACGCTATGGAACTCGCCGCCCGACTGGGCTGGCGATGAGCGAAA
TGTAGTGCTTACGTTGTCCCGCATTTGGTACAGCGCAGTAACCGGCAAAATCGCGCCGAAGGATGTCGCT
GCCGACTGGGCAATGGAGCGCCTGCCGGCCCAGTATCAGCCCGTCATACTTGAAGCTAGACAGGCTTATC
TTGGACAAGAAGAAGATCGCTTGGCCTCGCGCGCAGATCAGTTGGAAGAATTTGTCCACTACGTGAAAGG
CGAGATCACCAAGGTAGTCGGCAAATAACCCTCGAGCCACCCATGACCAAAATCCCTTAACGTGAGTTAC
GCGTCGTTCCACTGAGCGTCAGACCCCGTAGAAAAGATCAAAGGATCTTCTTGAGATCCTTTTTTTCTGC
GCGTAATCTGCTGCTTGCAAACAAAAAAACCACCGCTACCAGCGGTGGTTTGTTTGCCGGATCAAGAGCT
ACCAACTCTTTTTCCGAAGGTAACTGGCTTCAGCAGAGCGCAGATACCAAATACTGTTCTTCTAGTGTAG
CCGTAGTTAGGCCACCACTTCAAGAACTCTGTAGCACCGCCTACATACCTCGCTCTGCTAATCCTGTTAC
CAGTGGCTGCTGCCAGTGGCGATAAGTCGTGTCTTACCGGGTTGGACTCAAGACGATAGTTACCGGATAA
GGCGCAGCGGTCGGGCTGAACGGGGGGTTCGTGCACACAGCCCAGCTTGGAGCGAACGACCTACACCGAA
CTGAGATACCTACAGCGTGAGCTATGAGAAAGCGCCACGCTTCCCGAAGGGAGAAAGGCGGACAGGTATC
CGGTAAGCGGCAGGGTCGGAACAGGAGAGCGCACGAGGGAGCTTCCAGGGGGAAACGCCTGGTATCTTTA
TAGTCCTGTCGGGTTTCGCCACCTCTGACTTGAGCGTCGATTTTTGTGATGCTCGTCAGGGGGGCGGAGC
CTATGGAAAAACGCCAGCAACGCGGCCTTTTTACGGTTCCTGGCCTTTTGCTGGCCTTTTGCTCACATGT
T
Features (pLannotate 1.2.2; 12 found; start..end, strand, type, name):
    121..213     +  CDS            lacI (fragment): lac repressor; lacI; The lac repressor binds to the lac operator to inhibit transcription in E. coli. This inhibition can be relieved by adding lactose or isopropyl-β-D-thiogalactopyranoside (IPTG).
    268..295     -  terminator     rrnB T2 terminator: transcription terminator T2 from the E. coli rrnB gene
    427..470     +  terminator     rrnB T1 terminator: Escherichia coli rrnB; transcription terminator T1 from the E. coli rrnB gene
    517..553     -  CDS            lacZα (fragment): LacZα fragment of β-galactosidase; lacZ fragment
    569..659     +  protein_bind   attL1 (fragment): mutant version of attL; recombination site for the Gateway® LR reaction LR Clonase™
    668..1996    +  CDS            KEAP1 (fragment) (sequence partly withheld): KEAP1_HUMAN - Also known as INRF2 From Homo sapiens (Human).
   2547..2642    -  protein_bind   attL3: mutant version of attL; recombination site for the Gateway® LR reaction LR Clonase™
   2661..2679    -  promoter       T7 promoter: promoter for bacteriophage T7 RNA polymerase
   2869..2892    +  promoter       Pc promoter (fragment): intI1 (promoter lies within the coding sequence); class 1 integron promoter
   3068..3124    +  CDS            GmR (fragment): gentamycin acetyltransferase; aacC1; confers resistance to gentamycin
   3131..3922    +  CDS            SmR: aminoglycoside adenylyltransferase (Murphy, 1985); aadA; confers resistance to spectinomycin and streptomycin
   4015..4603    +  rep_origin     ori: high-copy-number ColE1/pMB1/pBR322/pUC origin of replication
