[The description below was written by a language model from this plasmid's Addgene catalogue record and pLannotate feature annotations shown in this document.]
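Description:
pDONR223_KEAP1_p.E611D is a Gateway entry clone built on the Invitrogen pDONR223 backbone, carrying a variant open reading frame of human KEAP1 (also known as INrf2 or KLHL19). It belongs to the Target Accelerator Plasmid Collection, a set of clones made for systematic functional testing of rare cancer-associated alleles. The plasmid is maintained in E. coli at high copy through a ColE1/pUC-type origin. It is selected with spectinomycin through the aadA (SmR) aminoglycoside adenylyltransferase gene, which lies downstream of a fragment of a class 1 integron Pc promoter. The sequenced record is 4,665 nt.

The KEAP1 insert carries the named E611D substitution, and the record also lists a second change, C624S. The clone is in the "closed" configuration, meaning a stop codon immediately follows the coding sequence, so it yields native C-terminal protein rather than C-terminal fusions after transfer. There is no promoter driving the insert, as is usual for an entry clone, so expression depends on moving the ORF by LR recombination into a destination vector that supplies the regulatory elements. The insert is flanked by attL recombination sites. The automated annotation calls the upstream site attL1 and the downstream site attL3, and it marks only about 1.3 kb as a KEAP1 fragment, although the gap between the att sites is larger. These calls are automated matches and may not reflect the exact element identities or boundaries. rrnB T1 and T2 terminators upstream of the cassette insulate it from read-through transcription. A T7 promoter lies just outside the downstream att site, facing the insert. Short lacI, lacZα and GmR fragments are backbone remnants.
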