Addgene plasmid #81519: pDONR223_KEAP1_p.E611D
Purpose: Gateway Donor vector containing KEAP1 , part of the Target Accelerator Plasmid Collection.
Depositing lab: Jesse Boehm & William Hahn & David Root. Depositing organization: Broad Institute. Publication: Systematic Functional Interrogation of Rare Cancer Variants Identifies Oncogenic Alleles. Kim E, Ilic N, Shrestha Y, Zou L, Kamburov A, Zhu C, Yang X, Lubonja R, Tran N, Nguyen C, Lawrence MS, Piccioni F, Bagul M, Doench JG, Chouinard CR, Wu X, Hogstrom L, Natoli T, Tamayo P, Horn H, Corsello SM, Lage K, Root DE, Subramanian A, Golub TR, Getz G, Boehm JS, Hahn WC. Cancer Discov. 2016 Jul;6(7):714-26. doi: 10.1158/2159-8290.CD-16-0160. Epub 2016 May 4. PubMed 27147599.
Backbone
  Vector backbone: pDONR223
  Backbone manufacturer: Invitrogen
  Backbone size w/o insert (bp): 2790
  Vector type: Gateway Entry vector
Growth in bacteria
  Bacterial resistance: Spectinomycin, 50 μg/mL
  Growth temperature: 37°C
  Growth strain: DH5alpha
  Copy number: High Copy
Gene/Insert
  Gene/Insert name: KEAP1 (alt name: NM_012289.3)
  Species: H. sapiens (human)
  Mutation: E611D; C624S
  Entrez Gene: KEAP1 (a.k.a. INrf2, KLHL19)
  Promoter: None
  Cloning method: Gateway Cloning
  Sequencing primers: 5′ M13pUC-fwd; 3′ M13-Rev
Terms and licenses: Academic/Nonprofit Terms; Industry Terms: Not Available to Industry
Depositor comments: Closed state: stop codon immediately follows insert
How to cite: pDONR223_KEAP1_p.E611D was a gift from Jesse Boehm & William Hahn & David Root (Addgene plasmid # 81519 ; http://n2t.net/addgene:81519 ; RRID:Addgene_81519)
