>Addgene plasmid #81519 | pDONR223_KEAP1_p.E611D | depositor partial sequence | sequence record 154838 | Insert sequence
ATGCAGCCAGATCCCAGGCCTAGCGGGGCTGGGGCCTGCTGCCGATTCCTGCCCCTGCAGTCACAGTGCC
CTGAGGGGGCAGGGGACGCGGTGATGTACGCCTCCACTGAGTGCAAGGCGGAGGTGACGCCCTCCCAGCA
TGGCAACCGCACCTTCAGCTACACCCTGGAGGATCATACCAAGCAGGCCTTTGGCATCATGAACGAGCTG
CGGCTCAGCCAGCAGCTGTGTGACGTCACACTGCAGGTCAAGTACCAGGATGCACCGGCCGCCCAGTTCA
TGGCCCACAAGGTGGTGCTGGCCTCATCCAGCCCTGTCTTCAAGGCCATGTTCACCAACGGGCTGCGGGA
GCAGGGCATGGAGGTGGTGTCCATTGAGGGTATCCACCCCAAGGTCATGGAGCGCCTCATTGAATTCGCC
TACACGGCCTCCATCTCCATGGGCGAGAAGTGTGTCCTCCACGTCATGAACGGTGCTGTCATGTACCAGA
TCGACAGCGTTGTCCGTGCCTGCAGTGACTTCCTGGTGCAGCAGCTGGACCCCAGCAATGCCATCGGCAT
CGCCAACTTCGCTGAGCAGATTGGCTGTGTGGAGTTGCACCAGCGTGCCCGGGAGTACATCTACATGCAT
TTTGGGGAGGTGGCCAAGCAAGAGGAGTTCTTCAACCTGTCCCACTGCCAACTGGTGACCCTCATCAGCC
GGGACGACCTGAACGTGCGCTGCGAGTCCGAGGTCTTCCACGCCTGCATCAACTGGGTCAAGTACGACTG
CGAACAGCGACGGTTCTACGTCCAGGCGCTGCTGCGGGCCGTGCGCTGCCACTCGTTGACGCCGAACTTC
CTGCAGATGCAGCTGCAGAAGTGCGAGATCCTGCAGTCCGACTCCCGCTGCAAGGACTACCTGGTCAAGA
TCTTCGAGGAGCTCACCCTGCACAAGCCCACGCAGGTGATGCCCTGCCGGGCG
[864 nt withheld, positions 964-1827]
ATGGACCCCTGCCGGAAGCAGATTGACCAGCAGAACTGTACCAGT
