>Addgene plasmid #81519 | pDONR223_KEAP1_p.E611D | addgene partial sequence | sequence record 156514 | M13-F20 5'-TGTAAAACGACGGCCAGT-3'
TTCGTTGCAACAAATTGATGAGCAATGCTTTTTTATAATGCCAACTTTGTACAAAAGAGTTGGCATGCAG
CCAGATCCCAGGCCTAGCGGGGCTGGGGCCTGCTGCCGATTCCTGCCCCTGCAGTCACAGTGCCCTGAGG
GGGCAGGGGACGCGGTGATGTACGCCTCCACTGAGTGCAAGGCGGAGGTGACGCCCTCCCAGCATGGCAA
CCGCACCTTCAGCTACACCCTGGAGGATCATACCAAGCAGGCCTTTGGCATCATGAACGAGCTGCGGCTC
AGCCAGCAGCTGTGTGACGTCACACTGCAGGTCAAGTACCAGGATGCACCGGCCGCCCAGTTCATGGCCC
ACAAGGTGGTGCTGGCCTCATCCAGCCCTGTCTTCAAGGCCATGTTCACCAACGGGCTGCGGGAGCAGGG
CATGGAGGTGGTGTCCATTGAGGGTATCCACCCCAAGGTCATGGAGCGCCTCATTGAATTCGCCTACACG
GCCTCCATCTCCATGGGCGAGAAGTGTGTCCTCCACGTCATGAACGGTGCTGTCATGTACCAGATCGACA
GCGTTGTCCGTGCCTGCAGTGACTTCCTGGTGCAGCAGCTGGACCCCAGCAATGCCATCGGCATCGCCAA
CTTCGCTGAGCAGATTGGCTGTGTGGAGTTGCACCAGCGTGCCCGGGAGTACATCTACATGCATTTTGGG
GAGGTGGCCAAGCAAGAGGAGTTCTTCAACCTGTCCCACTGCCAACTGGTGACCCTCATCAGCCGGGACG
ACCTGAACGTGCGCTGCGAGTCCGAGGTCTTCCACGCCTGCATCAACTGGGTCAAGTACGACTGCGAACA
GCGACGGTTCTACGTCCAGGCGCTGCTGCGGGCCGTGCGCTGCCACTCGTTGACGCCGAACTTCCTGCAG
ATGCAGCTGCAGAAGTGCGAGATCCTGCAGTCCGACTCCCGCTGCAAGGACTACCTGGTCAAGATCTTCG
AGGAGCTCACCCTGCA
